>Addgene plasmid #12999 | pBS mTSP-2 | addgene partial sequence | sequence record 19416 | T3 5'-GCAATTAACCCTCACTAAAGG-3'
CCCCCTCGAGGTCGACGGTATCGATAAGCTTTAGAGGACCAGAGGACGAATTATGACACTCCTTCGAAAG
AATGAATTAAACGTGCCTCCGCATGTGTCTGATTGACAGGCCTCCTGGGGAAAGGGCGTATAAAGGAGCC
GGTCACTGCCGGGAGGCAGAGAGAGCCAGTCCGATGTCTGCAGCCTCCCTGGCCAGGCCTCTCCTCTCCT
GCCGCAGCTAGTCCCCCTCAGGACAGACAGAGTACTGGCGTCGGTCACCATTCACTTGCAAACACACCAG
GTCACGTGAAGAAACTTCCTGGTGACACTCAGGCTGTAGCTGTGCACTCTTCAACCACGAGGTTGGTTTT
CTCCTAAGTGTCACAGGTGGAGACAAGATGCTCTGGGCACTGGCCCTGCTGGCTCTGGGCATAGGGCCAA
GAGCTTCTGCTGGTGACCACGTCAAGGACACTTCATTTGACCTTTTCAGCATCAGCAACATTAACCGGAA
GACCATCGGTGCCAAGCAGTTCCGAGGGCCTGACCCCGGGGTGCCCGCCTACCGTTTTGTACGGTTTGAC
TACATCCCCCCAGTGAACACAGATGATCTCAACAGGATTGTCAAGCTTGCAAGGAGAAAGGAGGGCTTCT
TCCTCACAGCCCAACTGAAGCAGGACCGCAAGTCTCGGGGAACGCTCCTGGTGTTGGAAGGCCCCGGCAC
CTCCCAGAGGCAGTTTGAGATTGTGT
