[The description below was written by a language model from this plasmid's Addgene catalogue record.]
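Description:
pBS mTSP-2 is a cDNA clone of mouse thrombospondin-2 (Thbs2, also called TSP-2) carried in the pBluescript KS phagemid cloning vector. The backbone is about 3 kb, is maintained at high copy number in E. coli and is selected with ampicillin. Although the catalogue classes it as a bacterial expression vector, pBluescript is primarily a general-purpose cloning and sequencing plasmid. Its polylinker is flanked by T3 and T7 phage promoter sites, which are listed here as the sequencing primer positions on either side of the insert.

The insert is roughly 4.5 kb and was placed between the HindIII (5′) and XbaI (3′) sites of the polylinker. Both sites remain intact, so the fragment can be released again with the same enzymes. According to the depositor, it contains the complete Thbs2 coding sequence together with some 5′ and 3′ untranslated sequence. The record lists no epitope tags, fusion partners or reporters, and it does not mention a eukaryotic promoter or mammalian selection marker, so the plasmid is not set up for expression in mammalian cells as it stands.

The record does not state an intended application. A construct of this type typically serves as a source of the full-length mouse TSP-2 cDNA for subcloning into expression vectors, as a template for PCR or mutagenesis, or as a template for in vitro transcription from the flanking phage promoters, for example to make riboprobes. No feature table was provided, so the orientation of the insert relative to individual backbone elements cannot be confirmed beyond the stated cloning sites and primers.
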