Addgene plasmid #12999: pBS mTSP-2
Depositing lab: Jack Lawler. Depositing organization: Beth Israel Deaconess Medical Center.
Backbone
  Vector backbone: pBluescript KS
  Backbone size w/o insert (bp): 3000
  Vector type: Bacterial Expression
Growth in bacteria
  Bacterial resistance: Ampicillin, 100 μg/mL
  Growth temperature: 37°C
  Growth strain: XL1 Blue
  Copy number: High Copy
Gene/Insert
  Gene/Insert name: TSP-2
  Species: M. musculus (mouse)
  Insert size (bp): 4500
  Entrez Gene: Thbs2 (a.k.a. TSP2, Thbs-2)
  Cloning method: Restriction Enzyme; 5′ cloning site HindIII (not destroyed); 3′ cloning site XbaI (not destroyed)
  Sequencing primers: 5′ T3; 3′ T7
Terms and licenses: Academic/Nonprofit Terms; Industry Terms: Not Available to Industry
Depositor comments: Includes complete coding sequence plus some 5' and 3' untranslated regions.
How to cite: pBS mTSP-2 was a gift from Jack Lawler (Addgene plasmid # 12999 ; http://n2t.net/addgene:12999 ; RRID:Addgene_12999)
